Addgene plasmid #11514: pET32a-HD39Q
Depositing lab: Pamela Bjorkman. Depositing organization: California Institute of Technology. Publication: Inaugural Article: A linear lattice model for polyglutamine in CAG-expansion diseases. Bennett MJ, Huey-Tubman KE, Herr AB, West AP, Ross SA, Bjorkman PJ. Proc Natl Acad Sci U S A. 2002 Sep 3. 99(18):11634-9. 10.1073/pnas.182393899 PubMed 12193654.
Backbone
  Vector backbone: pET-32a
  Backbone manufacturer: Novagen
  Backbone size w/o insert (bp): 5900
  Vector type: Bacterial Expression
Growth in bacteria
  Bacterial resistance: Ampicillin, 100 μg/mL
  Growth temperature: 37°C
  Growth strain: DH5alpha
  Copy number: Unknown
Gene/Insert
  Gene/Insert name: huntingtin, exon 1, 39 glutamines (alt name: huntingtin (Huntington disease))
  Species: H. sapiens (human)
  Insert size (bp): 351
  Mutation: huntingtin exon 1 with 39 glutamines, vector modified-removed N-terminal His tag by digesting vector with MscI and NspV, filling in and blunt-end-ligating back together.
  GenBank ID: NM_002111
  Entrez Gene: HTT (a.k.a. HD, IT15, LOMARS)
  Tag / fusion protein: Trx (N terminal on backbone); His (C terminal on insert); His (out of frame) (C terminal on backbone)
  Cloning method: Restriction Enzyme; 5′ cloning site NcoI (not destroyed); 3′ cloning site BamHI (not destroyed)
  Sequencing primers: 5′ T7 promoter; 3′ T7 terminator
Resource information
  A portion of this plasmid was derived from a plasmid made by: R. Myers
Terms and licenses: Academic/Nonprofit Terms; Industry Terms: Not Available to Industry
How to cite: pET32a-HD39Q was a gift from Pamela Bjorkman (Addgene plasmid # 11514 ; http://n2t.net/addgene:11514 ; RRID:Addgene_11514)
