[The description below was written by a language model from this plasmid's Addgene catalogue record.]
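Description:
pET32a-HD39Q is a bacterial expression plasmid built on the Novagen pET-32a backbone (about 5.9 kb without insert) and carrying a 351 bp fragment of human huntingtin (HTT) exon 1 with a tract of 39 glutamines. It is selected with ampicillin and propagated in a cloning strain such as DH5alpha. The copy number is listed as unknown, and the record gives no feature table, so the origin of replication and other backbone elements are not itemised. The listed sequencing primers (T7 promoter and T7 terminator) fit the T7-driven expression cassette typical of pET vectors, which normally requires a host supplying T7 RNA polymerase for protein production.

The exon 1 fragment was cloned between NcoI and BamHI, both of which remain intact, placing it downstream of the backbone's thioredoxin (Trx) coding sequence. The product is therefore an N-terminal Trx fusion, a partner commonly used to improve the solubility of recombinant proteins in E. coli. The vector was modified to remove the internal His tag that normally follows Trx in pET-32a. This was done by cutting with MscI and NspV, filling in the ends and religating them blunt. Purification instead relies on a C-terminal His tag encoded with the insert, while the backbone's own C-terminal His tag is out of frame and not translated.

A 39-glutamine tract lies around the threshold associated with Huntington disease. The linked publication concerns a structural model of polyglutamine in CAG-expansion disorders, which suggests the plasmid is used to produce recombinant polyglutamine-containing huntingtin exon 1 for biochemical and biophysical study.
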