>Addgene plasmid #11514 | pET32a-HD39Q | addgene partial sequence | sequence record 18333 | 11514 with T7 terminal
GATCTCAGTGGTGGTGGTGGTGGTGCTCGAGTGCGGCCGCAAGCTTGTCGACGGAGCTCGAATTCGGATC
CTCAATGATAATAATAATAATGGGTAGCACCTCAGGGCCCCCACTCCCCACCCGCACTCGGGGCGGGGGA
CGGGGAGGGGGACGACGGGGGCCGCTGCCGCTGAAGCAGCAACGGCTGTGCCTGCGGCGGCGGCTGAAGA
AGCTGAAGAGGCGGCGGCGGCGGCGGCGGCGGTGGCGGCTGTTGCTGCTGCTGCTGCTGCTGCTGCTGCT
GCTGCTGCTGCTGCTGCTGCTGCTGCTGCTGCTGCTGCTGCTGCTGCTGCTGCTGCTGCTGCTGCTGCTG
CTGCTGCTGCTGCTGGAAGGACTTGAAGGACTCGAAAGCCTTCATCAGCTTTTCCAGGGTCGCCATGGCC
TTGTCGTCCTCCTCCGAACCCAAATCTGGGCTGTCCATGTGCTGGCGTTCCCCAGAAC
